>Addgene plasmid #145133 | mCherry-CCHD (p130Cas) | addgene full sequence | sequence record 307034 | Addgene NGS Result
TAGTTATTAATAGTAATCAATTACGGGGTCATTAGTTCATAGCCCATATATGGAGTTCCGCGTTACATAA
CTTACGGTAAATGGCCCGCCTGGCTGACCGCCCAACGACCCCCGCCCATTGACGTCAATAATGACGTATG
TTCCCATAGTAACGCCAATAGGGACTTTCCATTGACGTCAATGGGTGGAGTATTTACGGTAAACTGCCCA
CTTGGCAGTACATCAAGTGTATCATATGCCAAGTACGCCCCCTATTGACGTCAATGACGGTAAATGGCCC
GCCTGGCATTATGCCCAGTACATGACCTTATGGGACTTTCCTACTTGGCAGTACATCTACGTATTAGTCA
TCGCTATTACCATGGTGATGCGGTTTTGGCAGTACATCAATGGGCGTGGATAGCGGTTTGACTCACGGGG
ATTTCCAAGTCTCCACCCCATTGACGTCAATGGGAGTTTGTTTTGGCACCAAAATCAACGGGACTTTCCA
AAATGTCGTAACAACTCCGCCCCATTGACGCAAATGGGCGGTAGGCGTGTACGGTGGGAGGTCTATATAA
GCAGAGCTGGTTTAGTGAACCGTCAGATCCGCTAGCGCTACCGGTCGCCACCATGGTGAGCAAGGGCGAG
GAGGATAACATGGCCATCATCAAGGAGTTCATGCGCTTCAAGGTGCACATGGAGGGCTCCGTGAACGGCC
ACGAGTTCGAGATCGAGGGCGAGGGCGAGGGCCGCCCCTACGAGGGCACCCAGACCGCCAAGCTGAAGGT
GACCAAGGGTGGCCCCCTGCCCTTCGCCTGGGACATCCTGTCCCCTCAGTTCATGTACGGCTCCAAGGCC
TACGTGAAGCACCCCGCCGACATCCCCGACTACTTGAAGCTGTCCTTCCCCGAGGGCTTCAAGTGGGAGC
GCGTGATGAACTTCGAGGACGGCGGCGTGGTGACCGTGACCCAGGACTCCTCCCTGCAGGACGGCGAGTT
CATCTACAAGGTGAAGCTGCGCGGCACCAACTTCCCCTCCGACGGCCCCGTAATGCAGAAGAAGACCATG
GGCTGGGAGGCCTCCTCCGAGCGGATGTACCCCGAGGACGGCGCCCTGAAGGGCGAGATCAAGCAGAGGC
TGAAGCTGAAGGACGGCGGCCACTACGACGCTGAGGTCAAGACCACCTACAAGGCCAAGAAGCCCGTGCA
GCTGCCCGGCGCCTACAACGTCAACATCAAGTTGGACATCACCTCCCACAACGAGGACTACACCATCGTG
GAACAGTACGAACGCGCCGAGGGCCGCCACTCCACCGGCGGCATGGACGAGCTGTACAAGTCCGGACTCA
GATCTCGAGGTTCTCGTCCAATAGACCACGACCTGGCCAACTGGACACCAGCCCAGCCCCTGGTGCCGGG
CCGGACAGGGGGCCTGGGGCCTTCAGACCGACAGCTGCTGCTCTTCTACTTGGAGCAGTGCGAGGCCAAC
CTGACCACACTGACAGATGCAGTGGACGCCTTCTTCACTGCGGTGGCCACCAACCAACCACCCAAGATCT
TTGTGGCACACAGCAAGTTTGTCATTCTCAGTGCCCACAAGCTTGTGTTCATTGGGGACACACTGTCACG
GCAGGCAAAGGCAGCTGATGTCCGAAGCCAAGTGACCCACTACAGCAATCTGCTGTGTGACCTCCTGCGT
GGCATTGTGGCCACCACCAAGGCTGCTGCCCTGCAGTACCCATCCCCTTCCGCTGCCCAGGACATGGTGG
ACAGGGTCAAGGAGCTAGGCCACAGCACTCAGCAGTTCCGCCGCGTCCTGGGCCAGCTAGCTGCTGCCTG
AGGATCCACCGGATCTAGATAACTGATCATAATCAGCCATACCACATTTGTAGAGGTTTTACTTGCTTTA
AAAAACCTCCCACACCTCCCCCTGAACCTGAAACATAAAATGAATGCAATTGTTGTTGTTAACTTGTTTA
TTGCAGCTTATAATGGTTACAAATAAAGCAATAGCATCACAAATTTCACAAATAAAGCATTTTTTTCACT
GCATTCTAGTTGTGGTTTGTCCAAACTCATCAATGTATCTTAACGCGTAAATTGTAAGCGTTAATATTTT
GTTAAAATTCGCGTTAAATTTTTGTTAAATCAGCTCATTTTTTAACCAATAGGCCGAAATCGGCAAAATC
CCTTATAAATCAAAAGAATAGACCGAGATAGGGT
[37 nt withheld, positions 2205-2241]
AAAGAACGTGGACTCCAACGTCAAAGG
[49 nt withheld, positions 2269-2317]
T
[91 nt withheld, positions 2319-2409]
G
[124 nt withheld, positions 2411-2534]
CAGGTGGCACTTTTCGGGGAAATGTGCGCGGAACCCCTATTTGTTTATTTTTCTAAATACATTCAAATAT
GTATCCGCTCATGAGACAATAACCCTGATAAATGCTTCAATAATATTGAAAAAGGAAGAGTCCTGAGGCG
GAAAGAACCAGCTGTGGAATGTGTGTCAGTTAGGGTGTGGAAAGTCCCCAGGCTCCCCAGCAGGCAGAAG
TATGCAAAGCATGCATCTCAATTAGTCAGCAACCAGGTGTGGAAAGTCCCCAGGCTCCCCAGCAGGCAGA
AGTATGCAAAGCATGCATCTCAATTAGTCAGCAACCATAGTCCCGCCCCTAACTCCGCCCATCCCGCCCC
TAACTCCGCCCAGTTCCGCCCATTCTCCGCCCCATGGCTGACTAATTTTTTTTATTTATGCAGAGGCCGA
GGCCGCCTCGGCCTCTGAGCTATTCCAGAAGTAGTGAGGAGGCTTTTTTGGAGGCCTAGGCTTTTGCAAA
GATCGATCAAGAGACAGGATGAGGATCGTTTCGCATGATTGAACAAGATGGATTGCACGCAGGTTCTCCG
GCCGCTTGGGTGGAGAGGCTATTCGGCTATGACTGGGCACAACAGACAATCGGCTGCTCTGATGCCGCCG
TGTTCCGGCTGTCAGCGCAGGGGCGCCCGGTTCTTTTTGTCAAGACCGACCTGTCCGGTGCCCTGAATGA
ACTGCAAGACGAGGCAGCGCGGCTATCGTGGCTGGCCACGACGGGCGTTCCTTGCGCAGCTGTGCTCGAC
GTTGTCACTGAAGCGGGAAGGGACTGGCTGCTATTGGGCGAAGTGCCGGGGCAGGATCTCCTGTCATCTC
ACCTTGCTCCTGCCGAGAAAGTATCCATCATGGCTGATGCAATGCGGCGGCTGCATACGCTTGATCCGGC
TACCTGCCCATTCGACCACCAAGCGAAACATCGCATCGAGCGAGCACGTACTCGGATGGAAGCCGGTCTT
GTCGATCAGGATGATCTGGACGAAGAGCATCAGGGGCTCGCGCCAGCCGAACTGTTCGCCAGGCTCAAGG
CGAGCATGCCCGACGGCGAGGATCTCGTCGTGACCCATGGCGATGCCTGCTTGCCGAATATCATGGTGGA
AAATGGCCGCTTTTCTGGATTCATCGACTGTGGCCGGCTGGGTGTGGCGGACCGCTATCAGGACATAGCG
TTGGCTACCCGTGATATTGCTGAAGAGCTTGGCGGCGAATGGGCTGACCGCTTCCTCGTGCTTTACGGTA
TCGCCGCTCCCGATTCGCAGCGCATCGCCTTCTATCGCCTTCTTGACGAGTTCTTCTGAGCGGGACTCTG
GGGTTCGAAATGACCGACCAAGCGACGCCCAACCTGCCATCACGAGATTTCGATTCCACCGCCGCCTTCT
ATGAAAGGTTGGGCTTCGGAATCGTTTTCCGGGACGCCGGCTGGATGATCCTCCAGCGCGGGGATCTCAT
GCTGGAGTTCTTCGCCCACCCTAGGGGGAGGCTAACTGAAACACGGAAGGAGACAATACCGGAAGGAACC
CGCGCTATGACGGCAATAAAAAGACAGAATAAAACGCACGGTGTTGGGTCGTTTGTTCATAAACGCGGGG
TTCGGTCCCAGGGCTGGCACTCTGTCGATACCCCACCGAGACCCCATTGGGGCCAATACGCCCGCGTTTC
TTCCTTTTCCCCACCCCACCCCCCAAGTTCGGGTGAAGGCCCAGGGCTCGCAGCCAACGTCGGGGCGGCA
GGCCCTGCCATAGCCTCAGGTTACTCATATATACTTTAGATTGATTTAAAACTTCATTTTTAATTTAAAA
GGATCTAGGTGAAGATCCTTTTTGATAATCTCATGACCAAAATCCCTTAACGTGAGTTTTCGTTCCACTG
AGCGTCAGACCCCGTAGAAAAGATCAAAGGATCTTCTTGAGATCCTTTTTTTCTGCGCGTAATCTGCTGC
TTGCAAACAAAAAAACCACCGCTACCAGCGGTGGTTTGTTTGCCGGATCAAGAGCTACCAACTCTTTTTC
CGAAGGTAACTGGCTTCAGCAGAGCGCAGATACCAAATACTGTTCTTCTAGTGTAGCCGTAGTTAGGCCA
CCACTTCAAGAACTCTGTAGCACCGCCTACATACCTCGCTCTGCTAATCCTGTTACCAGTGGCTGCTGCC
AGTGGCGATAAGTCGTGTCTTACCGGGTTGGACTCAAGACGATAGTTACCGGATAAGGCGCAGCGGTCGG
GCTGAACGGGGGGTTCGTGCACACAGCCCAGCTTGGAGCGAACGACCTACACCGAACTGAGATACCTACA
GCGTGAGCTATGAGAAAGCGCCACGCTTCCCGAAGGGAGAAAGGCGGACAGGTATCCGGTAAGCGGCAGG
GTCGGAACAGGAGAGCGCACGAGGGAGCTTCCAGGGGGAAACGCCTGGTATCTTTATAGTCCTGTCGGGT
TTCGCCACCTCTGACTTGAGCGTCGATTTTTGTGATGCTCGTCAGGGGGGCGGAGCCTATGGAAAAACGC
CAGCAACGCGGCCTTTTTACGGTTCCTGGCCTTTTGCTGGCCTTTTGCTCACATGTTCTTTCCTGCGTTA
TCCCCTGATTCTGTGGATAACCGTATTACCGCCATGCAT
Features (pLannotate 1.2.2; 15 found; start..end, strand, type, name):
     61..364     +  enhancer       CMV enhancer: human cytomegalovirus immediate early enhancer
    365..568     +  promoter       CMV promoter: human cytomegalovirus (CMV) immediate early promoter
    613..1320    +  CDS            mCherry: mCherry is a basic (constitutively fluorescent) red fluorescent protein published in 2004, derived from Discosoma sp.. It is reported to be a very rapidly-maturing monomer with low acid sensitivity.
   1321..1339    +  misc_feature   MCS (fragment): multiple cloning site
   1342..1818    +  CDS            Bcar1 (fragment): BCAR1_MOUSE - Also known as Cas, Crkas. Experimental evidence at protein level: Swiss-Prot protein existence level 1. Docking protein which plays a central coordinating role for tyrosine kinase-based signaling related to cell adhesion (By similarity). Implicated in induction of cell migration and cell branching (PubMed:25499443). Involved in the BCAR3-mediated inhibition of TGFB signaling (PubMed:25499443). From Mus musculus (Mouse).
   1844..1928    +  CDS            large T antigen (fragment): large T antigen from SV40 (simian virus 40)
   1951..2072    +  polyA_signal   SV40 poly(A) signal: SV40 polyadenylation signal
   2106..2534    -  rep_origin     f1 ori (sequence partly withheld): f1 bacteriophage origin of replication; arrow indicates direction of (+) strand synthesis
   2561..2665    +  promoter       AmpR promoter: bla
   2667..3024    +  promoter       SV40 promoter: SV40 enhancer and early promoter
   3059..3853    +  CDS            NeoR/KanR: aminoglycoside phosphotransferase from Tn5; aph(3')-II (or nptII); confers resistance to neomycin, kanamycin, and G418 (Geneticin®)
   3874..4026    +  CDS            ble (fragment): BLE_KLEPN - Experimental evidence at protein level: Swiss-Prot protein existence level 1. Binding protein with a strong affinity to the bleomycin family of antibiotics. Binds to CL990; an antimitotic-antibiotic compound. From Klebsiella pneumoniae.
   4085..4132    +  polyA_signal   HSV TK poly(A) signal: herpes simplex virus thymidine kinase polyadenylation signal (Cole and Stacy, 1985)
   4223..4239    -  polyA_signal   bGH poly(A) signal (fragment): bovine growth hormone polyadenylation signal
   4461..5049    +  rep_origin     ori: high-copy-number ColE1/pMB1/pBR322/pUC origin of replication
