[The description below was written by a language model from this plasmid's Addgene catalogue record and pLannotate feature annotations shown in this document.]
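Description:
mCherry-CCHD (p130Cas) is a mammalian expression plasmid of about 5.2 kb built on the pmCherry backbone. It produces the CCH domain of the adaptor protein p130Cas (gene BCAR1) fused to the C-terminus of the red fluorescent protein mCherry. Transcription is driven by the human cytomegalovirus immediate-early enhancer and promoter. The mCherry coding sequence comes first, then a short remnant of the multiple cloning site, then the roughly 480 bp p130Cas fragment, and the unit ends at an SV40 polyadenylation signal. The catalogue entry lists the insert as human, whereas the automated annotation matched this segment to the mouse Bcar1 protein. The record does not resolve this: it may simply reflect high conservation or the annotation database used, so the species of origin should be checked against the sequence if it matters.

In bacteria the plasmid replicates from a high-copy ColE1/pUC-type origin and is selected with kanamycin. The resistance gene is the Tn5 aminoglycoside phosphotransferase (NeoR/KanR). It sits behind tandem bacterial (bla) and SV40 early promoters and is followed by an HSV TK polyadenylation signal, so the same gene can also confer G418 resistance for selecting stably transfected mammalian cells. An f1 origin is also present, which allows single-stranded DNA production. The small large T antigen, ble and bGH poly(A) fragments in the annotation appear to be backbone remnants rather than functional elements.

The construct is suited to visualising the subcellular localisation of the isolated CCH domain in live or fixed cells. It was deposited with a study that identified p130Cas as a mechanosensitive regulator of filopodia stability.
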