Addgene plasmid #145133: mCherry-CCHD (p130Cas)
Purpose: Expresses CCH domain from p130Cas with an mCherry tag
Depositing lab: Johanna Ivaska. Depositing organization: University of Turku. Publication: Filopodome Mapping Identifies p130Cas as a Mechanosensitive Regulator of Filopodia Stability. Jacquemet G, Stubb A, Saup R, Miihkinen M, Kremneva E, Hamidi H, Ivaska J. Curr Biol. 2019 Jan 21;29(2):202-216.e7. doi: 10.1016/j.cub.2018.11.053. Epub 2019 Jan 10. PubMed 30639111.
Backbone
  Vector backbone: pmCherry
  Vector type: Mammalian Expression
Growth in bacteria
  Bacterial resistance: Kanamycin, 50 μg/mL
  Growth temperature: 37°C
  Growth strain: DH5alpha
  Copy number: High Copy
Gene/Insert
  Gene/Insert name: p130Cas CCH domain
  Species: H. sapiens (human)
  Insert size (bp): 483
  Entrez Gene: BCAR1 (a.k.a. CAS, CAS1, CASS1, CRKAS, P130Cas)
  Tag / fusion protein: mCherry (N terminal on backbone)
Terms and licenses: Academic/Nonprofit Terms; Industry Terms: Not Available to Industry
How to cite: mCherry-CCHD (p130Cas) was a gift from Johanna Ivaska (Addgene plasmid # 145133 ; http://n2t.net/addgene:145133 ; RRID:Addgene_145133)
